>Addgene plasmid #196050 | TRUPATH Triple Gai3 | addgene full sequence | sequence record 385864 | Addgene NGS Result
GACGGATCGGGAGATCTCCCGATCCCCTATGGTGCACTCTCAGTACAATCTGCTCTGATGCCGCATAGTT
AAGCCAGTATCTGCTCCCTGCTTGTGTGTTGGAGGTCGCTGAGTAGTGCGCGAGCAAAATTTAAGCTACA
ACAAGGCAAGGCTTGACCGACAATTGCATGAAGAATCTGCTTAGGGTTAGGCGTTTTGCGCTGCTTCGCG
ATGTACGGGCCAGATATACGCGTTGACATTGATTATTGACTAGTTATTAATAGTAATCAATTACGGGGTC
ATTAGTTCATAGCCCATATATGGAGTTCCGCGTTACATAACTTACGGTAAATGGCCCGCCTGGCTGACCG
CCCAACGACCCCCGCCCATTGACGTCAATAATGACGTATGTTCCCATAGTAACGCCAATAGGGACTTTCC
ATTGACGTCAATGGGTGGAGTATTTACGGTAAACTGCCCACTTGGCAGTACATCAAGTGTATCATATGCC
AAGTACGCCCCCTATTGACGTCAATGACGGTAAATGGCCCGCCTGGCATTATGCCCAGTACATGACCTTA
TGGGACTTTCCTACTTGGCAGTACATCTACGTATTAGTCATCGCTATTACCATGGTGATGCGGTTTTGGC
AGTACATCAATGGGCGTGGATAGCGGTTTGACTCACGGGGATTTCCAAGTCTCCACCCCATTGACGTCAA
TGGGAGTTTGTTTTGGCACCAAAATCAACGGGACTTTCCAAAATGTCGTAACAACTCCGCCCCATTGACG
CAAATGGGCGGTAGGCGTGTACGGTGGGAGGTCTATATAAGCAGAGCTCTCTGGCTAACTAGAGAACCCA
CTGCTTACTGGCTTATCGAAATTAATACGACTCACTATAGGGAGACCCAAGCTGGCTAGCGTTTAAACTT
AAGCTTATG
[1017 nt withheld, positions 920-1936]
GAGGGCAGAGGAAGTCTTCTAACATGCGGTGACGTGGAGGAGAATCCCGGCCCTACCGGTATGGTGTCCA
AGGGAGAGGAGCTGTTCACCGGAGTGGTGCCTATCCTGGTGGAGCTGGACGGCGATGTGAATGGCCACAA
GTTTAGCGTGTCCGGAGAGGGAGAGGGCGACGCAACCTACGGCAAGCTGACACTGAAGTTCATCTGCACC
ACAGGCAAGCTGCCCGTGCCTTGGCCAACCCTGGTGACCACACTGTCCTACGGCGTGCAGTGTTTTTCTA
GGTATCCTGACCACATGAAGCAGCACGATTTCTTTAAGTCTGCCATGCCAGAGGGCTACGTGCAGGAGCG
GACAATCTTCTTTAAGGACGATGGCAACTATAAGACCAGAGCCGAGGTGAAGTTCGAGGGCGACACACTG
GTGAACAGGATCGAGCTGAAGGGCATCGACTTTAAGGAGGATGGCAATATCCTGGGCCACAAGCTGGAGT
ACAACTATAATCCCCACAACGTGTATATCATGGCCGATAAGCAGAAGAACGGCATCAAGGTCAATTTCAA
GATCCGCCACAATATCGAGGACGGCAGCGTGCAGCTGGCCGATCACTACCAGCAGAACACCCCAATCGGC
GACGGACCCGTGCTGCTGCCTGATAATCACTATCTGTTTACACAGTCTGCCCTGAGCAAGGACCCCAACG
AGAAGCGGGATCACATGGTGCTGCTGGAGTTCGTGACCGCAGCAGGCATCACACTGGGCATGGATGAGCT
GTACAAGGGCAGCGCCGGCACCATGGCACAGGACCTGTCCGAGAAGGATCTGCTGAAGATGGAGGTGGAG
CAGCTGAAGAAGGAGGTGAAGAATACAAGAATCCCCATCAGCAAGGCCGGCAAGGAGATCAAGGAGTATG
TGGAGGCCCAGGCCGGCAACGACCCTTTCCTGAAGGGCATCCCAGAGGATAAGAATCCCTTTAAGGAGAA
GGGCGGCTGCATCATCAGCTGACCGCGGCGTACGAGGCCTGCATGCTCCGGACCTGCAGGTTCGAAGTCG
ACAGATCTCAATTGGGGCCCCTATAGTGTCACCTAAATAATTCCGCCCCCCCCTCTCCCTCCCCCCCCCC
TAACGTTACTGGCCGAAGCCGCTTGGAATAAGGCCGGTGTGCGTTTGTCTATATGTTATTTTCCACCATA
TTGCCGTCTTTTGGCAATGTGAGGGCCCGGAAACCTGGCCCTGTCTTCTTGACGAGCATTCCTAGGGGTC
TTTCCCCTCTCGCCAAAGGAATGCAAGGTCTGTTGAATGTCGTGAAGGAAGCAGTTCCTCTGGAAGCTTC
TTGAAGACAAACAACGTCTGTAGCGACCCTTTGCAGGCAGCGGAACCCCCCACCTGGCGACAGGTGCCTC
TGCGGCCAAAAGCCACGTGTATAAGATACACCTGCAAAGGCGGCACAACCCCAGTGCCACGTTGTGAGTT
GGATAGTTGTGGAAAGAGTCAAATGGCTCTCCTCAAGCGTATTCAACAAGGGGCTGAAGGATGCCCAGAA
GGTACCCCATTGTATGGGATCTGATCTGGGGCCTCGGTGCACATGCTTTACATGTGTTTAGTCGAGGTTA
AAAAAACGTCTAGGCCCCCCGAACCACGGGGACGTGGTTTTCCTTTGAAAAACACGATGATAATATGGGC
TGCACCCTGTCTGCAGAGGATAAGGCAGCAGTGGAGAGGAGCAAGATGATCGATAGGAACCTGCGCGAGG
ACGGAGAGAAGGCAGCCAAGGAGGTGAAGCTGCTGCTGCTGGGAGCAGGAGAGTCTGGCAAGAGCACCAT
CGTGAAGCAGATGAAGATCATCCACGAGGATGGCTACAGCGAGGACGAGTGTAAGCAGTACAAGGTGGTG
GTGTATTCTAATACAATCCAGAGCATCATCGCCATCATCCGGGCCATGGGCAGACTGAAGATCGATTTCG
GAGAGGCCTCCGGAGGAGGAGGCTCCATGGCCTCTAAGGTGTATGACCCAGAGCAGCGGAAGAGAATGAT
CACCGGACCACAGTGGTGGGCAAGGTGCAAGCAGATGAACGTGCTGGATTCCTTTATCAATTACTATGAC
TCTGAGAAGCACGCCGAGAACGCCGTGATCTTCCTGCACGGCAATGCCACAAGCTCCTACCTGTGGAGGC
ACGTGGTGCCCCACATCGAGCCTGTGGCAAGGTGTATCATCCCAGATCTGATCGGCATGGGCAAGAGCGG
CAAGTCCGGCAACGGCAGCTATCGGCTGCTGGACCACTACAAGTATCTGACCGCCTGGTTCGAGCTGCTG
AATCTGCCCAAGAAGATCATCTTTGTGGGACACGACTGGGGAGCAGCACTGGCATTCCACTACGCCTATG
AGCACCAGGATAGAATCAAGGCCATCGTGCACATGGAGAGCGTGGTGGACGTGATCGAGTCCTGGGACGA
GTGGCCTGACATCGAGGAGGACATCGCCCTGATCAAGAGCGAGGAGGGCGAGAAGATGGTGCTGGAGAAC
AATTTCTTTGTGGAGACCGTGCTGCCATCCAAGATCATGAGGAAGCTGGAGCCAGAGGAGTTCGCAGCAT
ACCTGGAGCCTTTTAAGGAGAAGGGCGAGGTGCGGAGACCTACACTGTCCTGGCCAAGAGAGATCCCCCT
GGTGAAGGGCGGCAAGCCAGATGTGGTGCAGATCGTGCGGAACTACAATGCCTATCTGAGAGCCTCTGAC
GATCTGCCCAAGCTGTTCATCGAGAGCGACCCTGGCTTCTTTTCCAACGCCATCGTGGAGGGCGCCAAGA
AGTTCCCCAATACCGAGTTTGTGAAGGTGAAGGGCCTGCACTTTCTGCAGGAGGACGCCCCTGATGAGAT
GGGCAAGTACATCAAGAGCTTCGTGGAGAGGGTGCTGAAGAACGAGCAGTCCGGAGGAGGAGGCTCTGCC
AGGGCCGACGATGCAAGGCAGCTGTTTGTGCTGGCAGGCTCCGCAGAGGAGGGCGTGATGACACCTGAGC
TGGCCGGCGTGATCAAGAGGCTGTGGAGAGATGGAGGAGTGCAGGCCTGCTTCTCTAGGAGCCGCGAGTA
CCAGCTGAACGACTCCGCCTCTTACTATCTGAATGACCTGGATCGCATCAGCCAGTCCAATTATATCCCA
ACCCAGCAGGACGTGCTGCGGACAAGAGTGAAGACCACAGGCATCGTGGAGACCCACTTCACCTTCAAGG
ATCTGTACTTCAAGATGTTTGACGTGGGCGGCCAGAGGTCTGAGCGCAAGAAGTGGATTCACTGCTTCGA
GGGCGTGACCGCCATCATCTTTTGTGTGGCCCTGAGCGACTATGATCTGGTGCTGGCCGAGGATGAGGAG
ATGAACAGGATGCACGAGTCTATGAAGCTGTTCGACAGCATCTGTAACAATAAGTGGTTTACCGAGACAT
CCATCATCCTGTTCCTGAATAAGAAGGATCTGTTTGAGGAGAAGATCAAGCGCTCCCCTCTGACAATCTG
CTACCCAGAGTATACCGGCTCTAACACATACGAGGAGGCTGCCGCCTATATCCAGTGTCAGTTTGAGGAT
CTGAATAGGCGCAAGGACACCAAGGAGATCTACACCCACTTCACATGCGCCACCGACACAAAGAACGTGC
AGTTCGTGTTTGATGCCGTGACAGACGTGATCATCAAGAACAATCTGAAGGAGTGTGGCCTGTATTGAGG
TACCGAGCTCGGATCCACTAGTCCAGTGTGGTGGAATTCTGCAGATATCCAGCACAGTGGCGGCCGCTCG
AGTCTAGAGGGCCCGTTTAAACCCGCTGATCAGCCTCGACTGTGCCTTCTAGTTGCCAGCCATCTGTTGT
TTGCCCCTCCCCCGTGCCTTCCTTGACCCTGGAAGGTGCCACTCCCACTGTCCTTTCCTAATAAAATGAG
GAAATTGCATCGCATTGTCTGAGTAGGTGTCATTCTATTCTGGGGGGTGGGGTGGGGCAGGACAGCAAGG
GGGAGGATTGGGAAGACAATAGCAGGCATGCTGGGGATGCGGTGGGCTCTATGGCTTCTGAGGCGGAAAG
AACCAGCTGGGGCTCTAGGGGGTATCCCC
[124 nt withheld, positions 6026-6149]
C
[91 nt withheld, positions 6151-6241]
A
[49 nt withheld, positions 6243-6291]
CCTTTGACGTTGGAGTCCACGTTCTTT
[37 nt withheld, positions 6319-6355]
ACCCTATCTCGGTCTATTCTTTTGATTTATAAGGGATTTTGCCGATTTCGGCCTATTGGTTAAAAAATGA
GCTGATTTAACAAAAATTTAACGCGAATTAATTCTGTGGAATGTGTGTCAGTTAGGGTGTGGAAAGTCCC
CAGGCTCCCCAGCAGGCAGAAGTATGCAAAGCATGCATCTCAATTAGTCAGCAACCAGGTGTGGAAAGTC
CCCAGGCTCCCCAGCAGGCAGAAGTATGCAAAGCATGCATCTCAATTAGTCAGCAACCATAGTCCCGCCC
CTAACTCCGCCCATCCCGCCCCTAACTCCGCCCAGTTCCGCCCATTCTCCGCCCCATGGCTGACTAATTT
TTTTTATTTATGCAGAGGCCGAGGCCGCCTCTGCCTCTGAGCTATTCCAGAAGTAGTGAGGAGGCTTTTT
TGGAGGCCTAGGCTTTTGCAAAAAGCTCCCGGGAGCTTGTATATCCATTTTCGGATCTGATCAAGAGACA
GGATGAGGATCGTTTCGCATGATTGAACAAGATGGATTGCACGCAGGTTCTCCGGCCGCTTGGGTGGAGA
GGCTATTCGGCTATGACTGGGCACAACAGACAATCGGCTGCTCTGATGCCGCCGTGTTCCGGCTGTCAGC
GCAGGGGCGCCCGGTTCTTTTTGTCAAGACCGACCTGTCCGGTGCCCTGAATGAACTGCAGGACGAGGCA
GCGCGGCTATCGTGGCTGGCCACGACGGGCGTTCCTTGCGCAGCTGTGCTCGACGTTGTCACTGAAGCGG
GAAGGGACTGGCTGCTATTGGGCGAAGTGCCGGGGCAGGATCTCCTGTCATCTCACCTTGCTCCTGCCGA
GAAAGTATCCATCATGGCTGATGCAATGCGGCGGCTGCATACGCTTGATCCGGCTACCTGCCCATTCGAC
CACCAAGCGAAACATCGCATCGAGCGAGCACGTACTCGGATGGAAGCCGGTCTTGTCGATCAGGATGATC
TGGACGAAGAGCATCAGGGGCTCGCGCCAGCCGAACTGTTCGCCAGGCTCAAGGCGCGCATGCCCGACGG
CGAGGATCTCGTCGTGACCCATGGCGATGCCTGCTTGCCGAATATCATGGTGGAAAATGGCCGCTTTTCT
GGATTCATCGACTGTGGCCGGCTGGGTGTGGCGGACCGCTATCAGGACATAGCGTTGGCTACCCGTGATA
TTGCTGAAGAGCTTGGCGGCGAATGGGCTGACCGCTTCCTCGTGCTTTACGGTATCGCCGCTCCCGATTC
GCAGCGCATCGCCTTCTATCGCCTTCTTGACGAGTTCTTCTGAGCGGGACTCTGGGGTTCGAAATGACCG
ACCAAGCGACGCCCAACCTGCCATCACGAGATTTCGATTCCACCGCCGCCTTCTATGAAAGGTTGGGCTT
CGGAATCGTTTTCCGGGACGCCGGCTGGATGATCCTCCAGCGCGGGGATCTCATGCTGGAGTTCTTCGCC
CACCCCAACTTGTTTATTGCAGCTTATAATGGTTACAAATAAAGCAATAGCATCACAAATTTCACAAATA
AAGCATTTTTTTCACTGCATTCTAGTTGTGGTTTGTCCAAACTCATCAATGTATCTTATCATGTCTGTAT
ACCGTCGACCTCTAGCTAGAGCTTGGCGTAATCATGGTCATAGCTGTTTCCTGTGTGAAATTGTTATCCG
CTCACAATTCCACACAACATACGAGCCGGAAGCATAAAGTGTAAAGCCTGGGGTGCCTAATGAGTGAGCT
AACTCACATTAATTGCGTTGCGCTCACTGCCCGCTTTCCAGTCGGGAAACCTGTCGTGCCAGCTGCATTA
ATGAATCGGCCAACGCGCGGGGAGAGGCGGTTTGCGTATTGGGCGCTCTTCCGCTTCCTCGCTCACTGAC
TCGCTGCGCTCGGTCGTTCGGCTGCGGCGAGCGGTATCAGCTCACTCAAAGGCGGTAATACGGTTATCCA
CAGAATCAGGGGATAACGCAGGAAAGAACATGTGAGCAAAAGGCCAGCAAAAGGCCAGGAACCGTAAAAA
GGCCGCGTTGCTGGCGTTTTTCCATAGGCTCCGCCCCCCTGACGAGCATCACAAAAATCGACGCTCAAGT
CAGAGGTGGCGAAACCCGACAGGACTATAAAGATACCAGGCGTTTCCCCCTGGAAGCTCCCTCGTGCGCT
CTCCTGTTCCGACCCTGCCGCTTACCGGATACCTGTCCGCCTTTCTCCCTTCGGGAAGCGTGGCGCTTTC
TCATAGCTCACGCTGTAGGTATCTCAGTTCGGTGTAGGTCGTTCGCTCCAAGCTGGGCTGTGTGCACGAA
CCCCCCGTTCAGCCCGACCGCTGCGCCTTATCCGGTAACTATCGTCTTGAGTCCAACCCGGTAAGACACG
ACTTATCGCCACTGGCAGCAGCCACTGGTAACAGGATTAGCAGAGCGAGGTATGTAGGCGGTGCTACAGA
GTTCTTGAAGTGGTGGCCTAACTACGGCTACACTAGAAGAACAGTATTTGGTATCTGCGCTCTGCTGAAG
CCAGTTACCTTCGGAAAAAGAGTTGGTAGCTCTTGATCCGGCAAACAAACCACCGCTGGTAGCGGTGGTT
TTTTTGTTTGCAAGCAGCAGATTACGCGCAGAAAAAAAGGATCTCAAGAAGATCCTTTGATCTTTTCTAC
GGGGTCTGACGCTCAGTGGAACGAAAACTCACGTTAAGGGATTTTGGTCATGAGATTATCAAAAAGGATC
TTCACCTAGATCCTTTTAAATTAAAAATGAAGTTTTAAATCAATCTAAAGTATATATGAGTAAACTTGGT
CTGACAGTTACCAATGCTTAATCAGTGAGGCACCTATCTCAGCGATCTGTCTATTTCGTTCATCCATAGT
TGCCTGACTCCCCGTCGTGTAGATAACTACGATACGGGAGGGCTTACCATCTGGCCCCAGTGCTGCAATG
ATACCGCGAGACCCACGCTCACCGGCTCCAGATTTATCAGCAATAAACCAGCCAGCCGGAAGGGCCGAGC
GCAGAAGTGGTCCTGCAACTTTATCCGCCTCCATCCAGTCTATTAATTGTTGCCGGGAAGCTAGAGTAAG
TAGTTCGCCAGTTAATAGTTTGCGCAACGTTGTTGCCATTGCTACAGGCATCGTGGTGTCACGCTCGTCG
TTTGGTATGGCTTCATTCAGCTCCGGTTCCCAACGATCAAGGCGAGTTACATGATCCCCCATGTTGTGCA
AAAAAGCGGTTAGCTCCTTCGGTCCTCCGATCGTTGTCAGAAGTAAGTTGGCCGCAGTGTTATCACTCAT
GGTTATGGCAGCACTGCATAATTCTCTTACTGTCATGCCATCCGTAAGATGCTTTTCTGTGACTGGTGAG
TACTCAACCAAGTCATTCTGAGAATAGTGTATGCGGCGACCGAGTTGCTCTTGCCCGGCGTCAATACGGG
ATAATACCGCGCCACATAGCAGAACTTTAAAAGTGCTCATCATTGGAAAACGTTCTTCGGGGCGAAAACT
CTCAAGGATCTTACCGCTGTTGAGATCCAGTTCGATGTAACCCACTCGTGCACCCAACTGATCTTCAGCA
TCTTTTACTTTCACCAGCGTTTCTGGGTGAGCAAAAACAGGAAGGCAAAATGCCGCAAAAAAGGGAATAA
GGGCGACACGGAAATGTTGAATACTCATACTCTTCCTTTTTCAATATTATTGAAGCATTTATCAGGGTTA
TTGTCTCATGAGCGGATACATATTTGAATGTATTTAGAAAAATAAACAAATAGGGGTTCCGCGCACATTT
CCCCGAAAAGTGCCACCTGACGTC
Features (pLannotate 1.2.2; 27 found; start..end, strand, type, name):
     28..80      -  misc_feature   bom (fragment): basis of mobility region from pBR322
    235..614     +  enhancer       CMV enhancer: human cytomegalovirus immediate early enhancer
    615..818     +  promoter       CMV promoter: human cytomegalovirus (CMV) immediate early promoter
    814..847     +  LTR            5' LTR (truncated) (fragment): truncated 5' long terminal repeat (LTR) from HIV-1
    863..881     +  promoter       T7 promoter: promoter for bacteriophage T7 RNA polymerase
    917..1936    +  CDS            GNB3 (sequence partly withheld): GBB3_HUMAN - Experimental evidence at protein level: Swiss-Prot protein existence level 1. Guanine nucleotide-binding proteins (G proteins) are involved as a modulator or transducer in various transmembrane signaling systems. The beta and gamma chains are required for the GTPase activity, for replacement of GDP by GTP, and for G protein-effector interaction. From Homo sapiens (Human).
   1997..2713    +  CDS            EGFP: EGFP is a basic (constitutively fluorescent) green fluorescent protein published in 1996, derived from Aequorea victoria. It is reported to be a rapidly-maturing weak dimer with moderate acid sensitivity.
   2735..2935    +  CDS            GNG11 (fragment): GBG11_HUMAN - Also known as GNGT11. Experimental evidence at protein level: Swiss-Prot protein existence level 1. Guanine nucleotide-binding proteins (G proteins) are involved as a modulator or transducer in various transmembrane signaling systems. The beta and gamma chains are required for the GTPase activity, for replacement of GDP by GTP, and for G protein-effector interaction. From Homo sapiens (Human).
   3007..3024    -  promoter       SP6 promoter (fragment): promoter for bacteriophage SP6 RNA polymerase
   3147..3609    +  misc_feature   IRES: internal ribosome entry site (IRES) of the encephalomyocarditis virus (EMCV)
   3611..3907    +  CDS            GNAT1 (fragment): GNAT1_BOVIN - Experimental evidence at protein level: Swiss-Prot protein existence level 1. Functions as signal transducer for the rod photoreceptor RHO (PubMed:21285355, PubMed:23303210, PubMed:28655769, PubMed:8259210). Required for normal RHO-mediated light perception by the retina (By similarity). Guanine nucleotide-binding proteins (G proteins) function as transducers downstream of G protein-coupled receptors (GPCRs), such as the photoreceptor RHO. The alpha chain contains the guanine nucleotide binding site and alternates between an active, GTP-bound state and an inactive, GDP-bound stat
   3923..4855    +  CDS            LUCI_RENRE: Experimental evidence at protein level: Swiss-Prot protein existence level 1. Upon binding the substrate, the enzyme catalyzes an oxygenation, producing a very short-lived hydroperoxide that cyclizes into a dioxetanone structure, which collapses, releasing a CO(2) molecule. The spontaneous breakdown of the dioxetanone releases the energy (about 50 kcal/mole) that is necessary to generate the excited state of the coelenteramide product, which is the singlet form of the monoanion. In vivo the product undergoes the process of nonradiative energy transfer to an accessory protein, a green fluoresce
   4877..5638    +  CDS            GNAZ (fragment): GNAZ_HUMAN - Experimental evidence at protein level: Swiss-Prot protein existence level 1. Guanine nucleotide-binding proteins (G proteins) are involved as modulators or transducers in various transmembrane signaling systems. From Homo sapiens (Human).
   5756..5980    +  polyA_signal   bGH poly(A) signal: bovine growth hormone polyadenylation signal
   5984..6005    +  promoter       SV40 promoter (fragment): SV40 enhancer and early promoter
   6026..6454    +  rep_origin     f1 ori (sequence partly withheld): f1 bacteriophage origin of replication; arrow indicates direction of (+) strand synthesis
   6468..6797    +  promoter       SV40 promoter: SV40 enhancer and early promoter
   6864..7655    +  CDS            neo: KKA2_KLEPN - Also known as kan, nptII. Experimental evidence at protein level: Swiss-Prot protein existence level 1. Resistance to kanamycin, neomycin, paromomycin, ribostamycin, butirosin and gentamicin B. From Klebsiella pneumoniae.
   7679..7837    +  CDS            ble (fragment): BLE_KLEPN - Experimental evidence at protein level: Swiss-Prot protein existence level 1. Binding protein with a strong affinity to the bleomycin family of antibiotics. Binds to CL990; an antimitotic-antibiotic compound. From Klebsiella pneumoniae.
   7832..7953    +  polyA_signal   SV40 poly(A) signal: SV40 polyadenylation signal
   8026..8042    -  protein_bind   lac operator: The lac repressor binds to the lac operator to inhibit transcription in E. coli. This inhibition can be relieved by adding lactose or isopropyl-β-D-thiogalactopyranoside (IPTG). lac repressor encoded by lacI
   8050..8080    -  promoter       lac promoter: promoter for the E. coli lac operon
   8095..8116    -  protein_bind   CAP binding site: CAP binding activates transcription in the presence of cAMP. E. coli catabolite activator protein
   8129..8221    -  CDS            lacI (fragment): lac repressor; lacI; The lac repressor binds to the lac operator to inhibit transcription in E. coli. This inhibition can be relieved by adding lactose or isopropyl-β-D-thiogalactopyranoside (IPTG).
   8404..8992    -  rep_origin     ori: high-copy-number ColE1/pMB1/pBR322/pUC origin of replication
   9163..10023   -  CDS            AmpR: β-lactamase; bla; confers resistance to ampicillin, carbenicillin, and related antibiotics
  10024..10128   -  promoter       AmpR promoter: bla
