[The description below was written by a language model from this plasmid's Addgene catalogue record and pLannotate feature annotations shown in this document.]
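Description:
TRUPATH Triple Gai3 is a mammalian expression plasmid built on pcDNA3.1(+) that delivers all three components of a heterotrimeric G protein BRET2 biosensor from a single vector. It is propagated in E. coli as a high-copy plasmid through a ColE1/pUC-type origin with ampicillin selection (AmpR), and it also carries an f1 origin. For mammalian cells, an SV40 promoter-driven neomycin resistance cassette with an SV40 poly(A) signal permits G418 selection. The catalogue lists a total size of 9,843 bp, whereas the sequenced record is 10,159 nt, a discrepancy the record does not explain.

The payload appears as one CMV enhancer/promoter-driven unit terminated by a bGH poly(A) signal. Human GNB3 (Gβ3) comes first, followed after a short unannotated gap by GFP2 joined through a GSAG linker to the N-terminus of human Gγ9 (GNG9). The annotation tool labels these by homology as EGFP and a GNG11 fragment. The short gap may hold a self-cleaving peptide, but the record does not state this. An EMCV IRES then drives translation of human Gαi3 (GNAI3), into which RLuc8 flanked by SGGGGS linkers is inserted at amino acid position 99. This appears in the table as two Gα fragments, matched to related family members, bracketing a Renilla luciferase coding sequence.

In the intact heterotrimer, the RLuc8 donor on Gα sits close to the GFP2 acceptor on Gγ, producing BRET2. Receptor-driven activation separates or rearranges the subunits and reduces the signal. The construct, derived from the TRUPATH kit components, uses the subunit combination described as optimal for Gαi3 and is intended for profiling GPCR coupling to this transducer.
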