Addgene plasmid #196050: TRUPATH Triple Gai3
Purpose: Encodes a G alpha subunit (GNAl3) with RLuc8, a G gamma subunit (GNG9) with GFP2 and a G beta subunit (GNB3) as optimal components of a BRET2 biosensor for studying heterotrimeric G proteins
Depositing lab: Justin English. Depositing organization: University of Utah. Publication: TRUPATH, an open-source biosensor platform for interrogating the GPCR transducerome. Olsen RHJ, DiBerto JF, English JG, Glaudin AM, Krumm BE, Slocum ST, Che T, Gavin AC, McCorvy JD, Roth BL, Strachan RT. Nat Chem Biol. 2020 May 4. pii: 10.1038/s41589-020-0535-8. doi: 10.1038/s41589-020-0535-8. PubMed 32367019.
Backbone
  Vector backbone: pcDNA3.1(+)
  Backbone manufacturer: Genscript
  Backbone size w/o insert (bp): 5118
  Total vector size (bp): 9843
  Vector type: Mammalian Expression, Luciferase
  Selectable markers: Neomycin (select with G418)
Growth in bacteria
  Bacterial resistance: Ampicillin, 100 μg/mL
  Growth temperature: 37°C
  Growth strain: DH5alpha
  Copy number: High Copy
Gene/Insert 1
  Gene/Insert name: GAlphai3-RLuc8 (alt name: GNAI3)
  Species: H. sapiens (human)
  Insert size (bp): 2031
  Mutation: RLuc8 and flanking SGGGGS linkers have been inserted at amino acid position 99 of the alpha subunit
  Entrez Gene: GNAI3 (a.k.a. 87U6, ARCND1, ARCODS, HG1A)
  Promoter: CMV
  Cloning method: Unknown
  Sequencing primers: 5′ gccacgttgtgagttggatag; 3′ TAGAAGGCACAGTCGAGG
Gene/Insert 2
  Gene/Insert name: GGamma9-GFP2 (alt name: GNG9)
  Species: H. sapiens (human)
  Insert size (bp): 939
  Promoter: CMV
  Tag / fusion protein: GFP2 and GSAG linker (N terminal on insert)
  Cloning method: Unknown
  Sequencing primers: 5′ gagggcagaggaagtcttc; 3′ GATTTAGGTGACACTATAG
Gene/Insert 3
  Gene/Insert name: GBeta3 (alt name: GNB3)
  Species: H. sapiens (human)
  Insert size (bp): 1020
  Entrez Gene: GNB3 (a.k.a. CSNB1H, HG2D)
  Promoter: CMV
  Cloning method: Unknown
  Sequencing primers: 5′ CGCAAATGGGCGGTAGGCGTG; 3′ ccggtagggccgggattc
Resource information
  A portion of this plasmid was derived from a plasmid made by: AddgeneTRUPATH Kit #1000000163
Terms and licenses: Academic/Nonprofit Terms; Industry Terms: Not Available to Industry
How to cite: TRUPATH Triple Gai3 was a gift from Justin English (Addgene plasmid # 196050 ; http://n2t.net/addgene:196050 ; RRID:Addgene_196050)
